Addgene plasmid #167890: NAX_CAGGS_CAS9_VPR_EYFP
Purpose: PiggyBac compatible plasmid expressing Cas9-VPR
Depositing lab: Alejandro Chavez & Nan Cher Yeo. Depositing organization: Columbia University. Publication: Generation and application of a versatile CRISPR toolkit for mammalian cell engineering. Nghi Dang , Alissa Lance-Byrne, Angela Tung, Xiaoge Guo, Ryan J Cecchi, Joanna Buchthal, Alejandro Chavez, Nan Cher Yeo. Synthetic Biology, Volume 6, Issue 1, 2021 10.1093/synbio/ysab033.
Backbone
  Vector backbone: pB-CAGGS
  Vector type: CRISPR
  Selectable markers: EYFP
Growth in bacteria
  Bacterial resistance: Ampicillin, 100 μg/mL
  Growth temperature: 30°C
  Growth strain: NEB Stable
  Copy number: High Copy
Gene/Insert
  Gene/Insert name: Cas9-VPR
  Species: Synthetic
  Cloning method: Gibson Cloning
Terms and licenses: Academic/Nonprofit Terms; Industry Terms: Not Available to Industry
How to cite: NAX_CAGGS_CAS9_VPR_EYFP was a gift from Alejandro Chavez & Nan Cher Yeo (Addgene plasmid # 167890 ; http://n2t.net/addgene:167890 ; RRID:Addgene_167890)
