[The description below was written by a language model from this plasmid's Addgene catalogue record and pLannotate feature annotations shown in this document.]
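Description:
NAX_CAGGS_CAS9_VPR_EYFP is a roughly 13.7 kb mammalian CRISPR activation plasmid built on the pB-CAGGS backbone and described as PiggyBac compatible, meaning its cargo is intended to be integrated into the host genome by co-delivered PiggyBac transposase. The transposon terminal repeats themselves are not called out in the automated feature table, which derives from a partial NGS assembly, so their positions cannot be confirmed from the record. In bacteria the plasmid is maintained through a high-copy ColE1/pUC-type origin with ampicillin resistance (AmpR under its bla promoter). An f1 origin, remnants of the lac promoter/operator, lacZα and lacI, and short lambda phage fragments are backbone carry-over with no evident function.

The main expression unit is driven by the CAGGS composite promoter, made up of the CMV immediate-early enhancer, the chicken β-actin promoter and a chimeric β-actin/β-globin intron, which gives strong, broadly active transcription in mammalian cells. It drives Streptococcus pyogenes Cas9 fused to the VPR tripartite activator. The annotated p65 (RELA) fragment and the Epstein-Barr virus Rta activation domain are two of its components. The VP64 portion is not annotated, though unannotated sequence lies between an attB1 Gateway scar after Cas9 and the p65 fragment. The record does not say whether the Cas9 is nuclease-dead, as is usual for VPR fusions. This unit ends in an HSV TK polyadenylation signal. A second cassette uses the EF-1α core promoter to express monomeric EYFP with an SV40 poly(A) signal, providing a fluorescent marker in place of drug selection to identify or sort cells carrying the construct. Combined with a separately supplied guide RNA, it is suited to making stable lines for targeted activation of endogenous genes.
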