Features (pLannotate 1.2.2; 25 found; start..end, strand, type, name):
    145..1161    +  intron         chimeric intron: chimera between introns from chicken β-actin and rabbit β-globin
   1264..5367    +  CDS            cas9: CAS9_STRP1 - Also known as csn1 From Streptococcus pyogenes serotype M1.
   5437..5461    +  protein_bind   attB1: mutant version of attB; recombination site for the Gateway® BP reaction BP Clonase™
   5692..6471    +  CDS            RELA (fragment): TF65_HUMAN - Also known as NFKB3. Experimental evidence at protein level: Swiss-Prot protein existence level 1. NF-kappa-B is a pleiotropic transcription factor present in almost all cell types and is the endpoint of a series of signal transduction events that are initiated by a vast array of stimuli related to many biological processes such as inflammation, immunity, differentiation, cell growth, tumorigenesis and apoptosis. NF-kappa-B is a homo- or heterodimeric complex formed by the Rel-like domain- containing proteins RELA/p65, RELB, NFKB1/p105, NFKB1/p50, REL and NFKB2/p52. The heterodime
   6490..7059    +  CDS            Rta AD: transcriptional activation domain from the human herpesvirus 4 (Epstein-Barr virus) replication and transcription activator Rta/BRLF1 (Hardwick et al., 1992; Chavez et al., 2015)
   7128..7176    +  polyA_signal   HSV TK poly(A) signal: herpes simplex virus thymidine kinase polyadenylation signal (Cole and Stacy, 1985)
   7408..7619    +  promoter       EF-1α core promoter: core promoter for human elongation factor EF-1α
   7635..8354    +  CDS            mEYFP: enhanced YFP with monomerizing A206K mutation (Zacharias et al., 2002) mammalian codon-optimized
   8358..8479    +  polyA_signal   SV40 poly(A) signal: SV40 polyadenylation signal
   8497..8589    +  ncRNA          G-CSF SLDE: Accession: RF00183 - G-CSF factor stem-loop destabilising element (SLDE)
   9286..9753    +  CDS            B (fragment): PORTL_LAMBD - Experimental evidence at protein level: Swiss-Prot protein existence level 1. Forms the portal vertex of the capsid (PubMed:6228056, PubMed:6232391). This portal plays critical roles in head assembly, genome packaging, neck/tail attachment, and genome ejection (Probable). The portal protein multimerizes as a single ring-shaped homododecamer arranged around a central channel (PubMed:6232391). Binds to the terminase subunits to form the packaging machine (PubMed:7799432). From Escherichia phage lambda (Bacteriophage lambda).
   9789..9811    -  protein_bind   lac operator (fragment): The lac repressor binds to the lac operator to inhibit transcription in E. coli. This inhibition can be relieved by adding lactose or isopropyl-β-D-thiogalactopyranoside (IPTG). lac repressor encoded by lacI
   9815..9845    -  promoter       lac promoter: promoter for the E. coli lac operon
   9860..9881    -  protein_bind   CAP binding site: CAP binding activates transcription in the presence of cAMP. E. coli catabolite activator protein
   9894..9986    -  CDS            lacI (fragment): lac repressor; lacI; The lac repressor binds to the lac operator to inhibit transcription in E. coli. This inhibition can be relieved by adding lactose or isopropyl-β-D-thiogalactopyranoside (IPTG).
  10169..10757   -  rep_origin     ori: high-copy-number ColE1/pMB1/pBR322/pUC origin of replication
  10928..11788   -  CDS            AmpR: β-lactamase; bla; confers resistance to ampicillin, carbenicillin, and related antibiotics
  11789..11893   -  promoter       AmpR promoter: bla
  11946..12374   -  rep_origin     f1 ori (sequence partly withheld): f1 bacteriophage origin of replication; arrow indicates direction of (+) strand synthesis
  12379..12534   -  CDS            lacZα (fragment): LacZα fragment of β-galactosidase; lacZ fragment
  12536..12655   +  CDS            B (fragment): PORTL_LAMBD - Experimental evidence at protein level: Swiss-Prot protein existence level 1. Forms the portal vertex of the capsid (PubMed:6228056, PubMed:6232391). This portal plays critical roles in head assembly, genome packaging, neck/tail attachment, and genome ejection (Probable). The portal protein multimerizes as a single ring-shaped homododecamer arranged around a central channel (PubMed:6232391). Binds to the terminase subunits to form the packaging machine (PubMed:7799432). From Escherichia phage lambda (Bacteriophage lambda).
  13145..13524   +  enhancer       CMV enhancer: human cytomegalovirus immediate early enhancer
  13526..13647   +  promoter       chicken β-actin promoter (fragment): contains a 21-bp deletion relative to the standard chicken β-actin promoter
  13658..13679   +  promoter       chicken β-actin promoter (fragment): No description available
  13683..144     +  promoter       chicken β-actin promoter (fragment) (across the origin): No description available
>Addgene plasmid #167890 | NAX_CAGGS_CAS9_VPR_EYFP | addgene full sequence | sequence record 354102 | Addgene Partial NGS Result
GGGGCGGGGCGGGGCGAGGGGCGGGGCGGGGCGAGGCGGAGAGGTGCGGCGGCAGCCAATCAGAGCGGCG
CGCTCCGAAAGTTTCCTTTTATGGCGAGGCGGCGGCGGCGGCGGCCCTATAAAAAGCGAAGCGCGCGGCG
GGCGGGAGTCGCTGCGCGCTGCCTTCGCCCCGTGCCCCGCTCCGCCGCCGCCTCGCGCCGCCCGCCCCGG
CTCTGACTGACCGCGTTACTCCCACAGGTGAGCGGGCGGGACGGCCCTTCTCCTCCGGGCTGTAATTAGC
GCTTGGTTTAATGACGGCTTGTTTCTTTTCTGTGGCTGCGTGAAAGCCTTGAGGGGCTCCGGGAGGGCCC
TTTGTGCGGGGGGAGCGGCTCGGGGGGTGCGTGCGTGTGTGTGTGCGTGGGGAGCGCCGCGTGCGGCTCC
GCGCTGCCCGGCGGCTGTGAGCGCTGCGGGCGCGGCGCGGGGCTTTTTGCGCTCCGCAGTGTGCGCGAGG
GGAGCGCGGCCGGGGGCGGTGCCCCGCGGTGCGGGGGGGGCTGCGAGGGGAACAAAGGCTGCGTGCGGGG
TGTGTGCGTGGGGGGGTGAGCAGGGGGTGTGGGCGCGTCGGTCGGGCTGCAACCCCCCCTGCACCCCCCT
CCCCGAGTTGCTGAGCACGGCCCGGCTTCGGGTGCGGGGCTCCGTACGGGGCGTGGCGCGGGGCTCGCCG
TGCCGGGCGGGGGGTGGCGGCAGGTGGGGGTGCCGGGCGGGGCGGGGCCGCCTCGGGCCGGGGAGGGCTC
GGGGGAGGGGCGCGGCGGCCCCCGGAGCGCCGGCGGCTGTCGAGGCGCGGCGAGCCGCAGCCATTGCCTT
TTATGGTAATCGTGCGAGAGGGCGCAGGGACTTCCTTTGTCCCAAATCTGTGCGGAGCCGAAATCTGGGA
GGCGCCGCCGCACCCCCTCTAGCGGGCGCGGGGCGAAGCGGTGCGGCGCCGGCAGGAAGGAAATGGGCGG
GGAGGGCCTTCGTGCGTCGCCGCGCCGCCGTCCCCTTCTCCCTCTCCAGCCTCGGGGCTGTCCGCGGGGG
GACGGCTGCCTTCGGGGGGGACGGGGCAGGGCGGGGTTCGGCTTCTGGCGTGTGACCGGCGGCTCTAGAG
CCTCTGCTAACCATGTTCATGCCTTCTTCTTTTTCCTACAGCTCCTGGGCAACGTGCTGGTTATTGTGCT
GTCTCATCATTTTGGCAAAGAATCTAGATACCCTCGTAAAGGTCTAGAGCTAGAGGATCGAACCCTTGCC
ACCATGGACAAGAAGTACTCCATTGGGCTCGATATCGGCACAAACAGCGTCGGCTGGGCCGTCATTACGG
ACGAGTACAAGGTGCCGAGCAAAAAATTCAAAGTTCTGGGCAATACCGATCGCCACAGCATAAAGAAGAA
CCTCATTGGCGCCCTCCTGTTCGACTCCGGGGAGACGGCCGAAGCCACGCGGCTCAAAAGAACAGCACGG
CGCAGATATACCCGCAGAAAGAATCGGATCTGCTACCTGCAGGAGATCTTTAGTAATGAGATGGCTAAGG
TGGATGACTCTTTCTTCCATAGGCTGGAGGAGTCCTTTTTGGTGGAGGAGGATAAAAAGCACGAGCGCCA
CCCAATCTTTGGCAATATCGTGGACGAGGTGGCGTACCATGAAAAGTACCCAACCATATATCATCTGAGG
AAGAAGCTTGTAGACAGTACTGATAAGGCTGACTTGCGGTTGATCTATCTCGCGCTGGCGCATATGATCA
AATTTCGGGGACACTTCCTCATCGAGGGGGACCTGAACCCAGACAACAGCGATGTCGACAAACTCTTTAT
CCAACTGGTTCAGACTTACAATCAGCTTTTCGAAGAGAACCCGATCAACGCATCCGGAGTTGACGCCAAA
GCAATCCTGAGCGCTAGGCTGTCCAAATCCCGGCGGCTCGAAAACCTCATCGCACAGCTCCCTGGGGAGA
AGAAGAACGGCCTGTTTGGTAATCTTATCGCCCTGTCACTCGGGCTGACCCCCAACTTTAAATCTAACTT
CGACCTGGCCGAAGATGCCAAGCTTCAACTGAGCAAAGACACCTACGATGATGATCTCGACAATCTGCTG
GCCCAGATCGGCGACCAGTACGCAGACCTTTTTTTAGCGGCAAAGAACCTGTCAGACGCCATTCTGCTGA
GTGATATTCTGCGAGTGAACACGGAGATCACCAAAGCTCCGCTGAGCGCTAGTATGATCAAGCGCTATGA
TGAGCACCACCAAGACTTGACTTTGCTGAAGGCCCTTGTCAGACAGCAACTGCCTGAGAAGTACAAGGAA
ATTTTCTTCGATCAGTCTAAAAATGGCTACGCCGGATACATTGACGGCGGAGCAAGCCAGGAGGAATTTT
ACAAATTTATTAAGCCCATCTTGGAAAAAATGGACGGCACCGAGGAGCTGCTGGTAAAGCTTAACAGAGA
AGATCTGTTGCGCAAACAGCGCACTTTCGACAATGGAAGCATCCCCCACCAGATTCACCTGGGCGAACTG
CACGCTATCCTCAGGCGGCAAGAGGATTTCTACCCCTTTTTGAAAGATAACAGGGAAAAGATTGAGAAAA
TCCTCACATTTCGGATACCCTACTATGTAGGCCCCCTCGCCCGGGGAAATTCCAGATTCGCGTGGATGAC
TCGCAAATCAGAAGAGACCATCACTCCCTGGAACTTCGAGGAAGTCGTGGATAAGGGGGCCTCTGCCCAG
TCCTTCATCGAAAGGATGACTAACTTTGATAAAAATCTGCCTAACGAAAAGGTGCTTCCTAAACACTCTC
TGCTGTACGAGTACTTCACAGTTTATAACGAGCTCACCAAGGTCAAATACGTCACAGAAGGGATGAGAAA
GCCAGCATTCCTGTCTGGAGAGCAGAAGAAAGCTATCGTGGACCTCCTCTTCAAGACGAACCGGAAAGTT
ACCGTGAAACAGCTCAAAGAAGACTATTTCAAAAAGATTGAATGTTTCGACTCTGTTGAAATCAGCGGAG
TGGAGGATCGCTTCAACGCATCCCTGGGAACGTATCACGATCTCCTGAAAATCATTAAAGACAAGGACTT
CCTGGACAATGAGGAGAACGAGGACATTCTTGAGGACATTGTCCTCACCCTTACGTTGTTTGAAGATAGG
GAGATGATTGAAGAACGCTTGAAAACTTACGCTCATCTCTTCGACGACAAAGTCATGAAACAGCTCAAGA
GGCGCCGATATACAGGATGGGGGCGGCTGTCAAGAAAACTGATCAATGGGATCCGAGACAAGCAGAGTGG
AAAGACAATCCTGGATTTTCTTAAGTCCGATGGATTTGCCAACCGGAACTTCATGCAGTTGATCCATGAT
GACTCTCTCACCTTTAAGGAGGACATCCAGAAAGCACAAGTTTCTGGCCAGGGGGACAGTCTTCACGAGC
ACATCGCTAATCTTGCAGGTAGCCCAGCTATCAAAAAGGGAATACTGCAGACCGTTAAGGTCGTGGATGA
ACTCGTCAAAGTAATGGGAAGGCATAAGCCCGAGAATATCGTTATCGAGATGGCCCGAGAGAACCAAACT
ACCCAGAAGGGACAGAAGAACAGTAGGGAAAGGATGAAGAGGATTGAAGAGGGTATAAAAGAACTGGGGT
CCCAAATCCTTAAGGAACACCCAGTTGAAAACACCCAGCTTCAGAATGAGAAGCTCTACCTGTACTACCT
GCAGAACGGCAGGGACATGTACGTGGATCAGGAACTGGACATCAATCGGCTCTCCGACTACGACGTGGAT
CATATCGTGCCCCAGTCTTTTCTCAAAGATGATTCTATTGATAATAAAGTGTTGACAAGATCCGATAAAA
ATAGAGGGAAGAGTGATAACGTCCCCTCAGAAGAAGTTGTCAAGAAAATGAAAAATTATTGGCGGCAGCT
GCTGAACGCCAAACTGATCACACAACGGAAGTTCGATAATCTGACTAAGGCTGAACGAGGTGGCCTGTCT
GAGTTGGATAAAGCCGGCTTCATCAAAAGGCAGCTTGTTGAGACACGCCAGATCACCAAGCACGTGGCCC
AAATTCTCGATTCACGCATGAACACCAAGTACGATGAAAATGACAAACTGATTCGAGAGGTGAAAGTTAT
TACTCTGAAGTCTAAGCTGGTCTCAGATTTCAGAAAGGACTTTCAGTTTTATAAGGTGAGAGAGATCAAC
AATTACCACCATGCGCATGATGCCTACCTGAATGCAGTGGTAGGCACTGCACTTATCAAAAAATATCCCA
AGCTTGAATCTGAATTTGTTTACGGAGACTATAAAGTGTACGATGTTAGGAAAATGATCGCAAAGTCTGA
GCAGGAAATAGGCAAGGCCACCGCTAAGTACTTCTTTTACAGCAATATTATGAATTTTTTCAAGACCGAG
ATTACACTGGCCAATGGAGAGATTCGGAAGCGACCACTTATCGAAACAAACGGAGAAACAGGAGAAATCG
TGTGGGACAAGGGTAGGGATTTCGCGACAGTCCGGAAGGTCCTGTCCATGCCGCAGGTGAACATCGTTAA
AAAGACCGAAGTACAGACCGGAGGCTTCTCCAAGGAAAGTATCCTCCCGAAAAGGAACAGCGACAAGCTG
ATCGCACGCAAAAAAGATTGGGACCCCAAGAAATACGGCGGATTCGATTCTCCTACAGTCGCTTACAGTG
TACTGGTTGTGGCCAAAGTGGAGAAAGGGAAGTCTAAAAAACTCAAAAGCGTCAAGGAACTGCTGGGCAT
CACAATCATGGAGCGATCAAGCTTCGAAAAAAACCCCATCGACTTTCTCGAGGCGAAAGGATATAAAGAG
GTCAAAAAAGACCTCATCATTAAGCTTCCCAAGTACTCTCTCTTTGAGCTTGAAAACGGCCGGAAACGAA
TGCTCGCTAGTGCGGGCGAGCTGCAGAAAGGTAACGAGCTGGCACTGCCCTCTAAATACGTTAATTTCTT
GTATCTGGCCAGCCACTATGAAAAGCTCAAAGGGTCTCCCGAAGATAATGAGCAGAAGCAGCTGTTCGTG
GAACAACACAAACACTACCTTGATGAGATCATCGAGCAAATAAGCGAATTCTCCAAAAGAGTGATCCTCG
CCGACGCTAACCTCGATAAGGTGCTTTCTGCTTACAATAAGCACAGGGATAAGCCCATCAGGGAGCAGGC
AGAAAACATTATCCACTTGTTTACTCTGACCAACTTGGGCGCGCCTGCAGCCTTCAAGTACTTCGACACC
ACCATAGACAGAAAGCGGTACACCTCTACAAAGGAGGTCCTGGACGCCACACTGATTCATCAGTCAATTA
CGGGGCTCTATGAAACAAGAATCGACCTCTCTCAGCTCGGTGGAGACAGCAGGGCTGACCCCAAGAAGAA
GAGGAAGGTGTCGCCAGGGATCCGTCGACTTGACGCGTTAATATCAACAAGTTTGTACAAAAAAGCAGGC
TACAAAGAGGCCAGCGGTTCCGGACGGGCTGACGCATTGGACGATTTTGATCTGGATATGCTGGGAAGTG
ACGCCCTCGATGATTTTGACCTTGACATGCTTGGTTCGGATGCCCTTGATGACTTTGACCTCGACATGCT
CGGCAGTGACGCCCTTGATGATTTCGACCTGGACATGCTGATTAACTCTAGAAGTTCCGGATCTCCGAAA
AAGAAACGCAAAGTTGGTAGCCAGTACCTGCCCGACACCGACGACCGGCACCGGATCGAGGAAAAGCGGA
AGCGGACCTACGAGACATTCAAGAGCATCATGAAGAAGTCCCCCTTCAGCGGCCCCACCGACCCTAGACC
TCCACCTAGAAGAATCGCCGTGCCCAGCAGATCCAGCGCCAGCGTGCCAAAACCTGCCCCCCAGCCTTAC
CCCTTCACCAGCAGCCTGAGCACCATCAACTACGACGAGTTCCCTACCATGGTGTTCCCCAGCGGCCAGA
TCTCTCAGGCCTCTGCTCTGGCTCCAGCCCCTCCTCAGGTGCTGCCTCAGGCTCCTGCTCCTGCACCAGC
TCCAGCCATGGTGTCTGCACTGGCTCAGGCACCAGCACCCGTGCCTGTGCTGGCTCCTGGACCTCCACAG
GCTGTGGCTCCACCAGCCCCTAAACCTACACAGGCCGGCGAGGGCACACTGTCTGAAGCTCTGCTGCAGC
TGCAGTTCGACGACGAGGATCTGGGAGCCCTGCTGGGAAACAGCACCGATCCTGCCGTGTTCACCGACCT
GGCCAGCGTGGACAACAGCGAGTTCCAGCAGCTGCTGAACCAGGGCATCCCTGTGGCCCCTCACACCACC
GAGCCCATGCTGATGGAATACCCCGAGGCCATCACCCGGCTCGTGACAGGCGCTCAGAGGCCTCCTGATC
CAGCTCCTGCCCCTCTGGGAGCACCAGGCCTGCCTAATGGACTGCTGTCTGGCGACGAGGACTTCAGCTC
TATCGCCGATATGGATTTCTCAGCCTTGCTGGGCTCTGGCAGCGGCAGCCGGGATTCCAGGGAAGGGATG
TTTTTGCCGAAGCCTGAGGCCGGCTCCGCTATTAGTGACGTGTTTGAGGGCCGCGAGGTGTGCCAGCCAA
AACGAATCCGGCCATTTCATCCTCCAGGAAGTCCATGGGCCAACCGCCCACTCCCCGCCAGCCTCGCACC
AACACCAACCGGTCCAGTACATGAGCCAGTCGGGTCACTGACCCCGGCACCAGTCCCTCAGCCACTGGAT
CCAGCGCCCGCAGTGACTCCCGAGGCCAGTCACCTGTTGGAGGATCCCGATGAAGAGACGAGCCAGGCTG
TCAAAGCCCTTCGGGAGATGGCCGATACTGTGATTCCCCAGAAGGAAGAGGCTGCAATCTGTGGCCAAAT
GGACCTTTCCCATCCGCCCCCAAGGGGCCATCTGGATGAGCTGACAACCACACTTGAGTCCATGACCGAG
GATCTGAACCTGGACTCACCCCTGACCCCGGAATTGAACGAGATTCTGGATACCTTCCTGAACGACGAGT
GCCTCTTGCATGCCATGCATATCAGCACAGGACTGTCCATCTTCGACACATCTCTGTTTTGAGTTTAAAC
GGGGGAGGCTAACTGAAACACGGAAGGAGACAATACCGGAAGGAACCCGCGCTATGACGGCAATAAAAAG
ACAGAATAAAACGCACGGGTGTTGGGTCGTTTGTTCATAAACGCGGGGTTCGGTCCCAGGGCTGGCACTC
TGTCGATACCCCACCGAGACCCCATTGGGGCCAATACGCCCGCGTTTCTTCCTTTTCCCCACCCCACCCC
CCAAGTTCGGGTGAAGGCCCAGGGCTCGCAGCCAACGTCGGGGCGGCAGGCCCTGCCATAGCAGATCTGC
GAAATCGGATCCGCGGCCGCACTGATTCTAGCTGCAGAGGCTCCGGTGCCCGTCAGTGGGCAGAGCGCAC
ATCGCCCACAGTCCCCGAGAAGTTGGGGGGAGGGGTCGGCAATTGAACCGGTGCCTAGAGAAGGTGGCGC
GGGGTAAACTGGGAAAGTGATGTCGTGTACTGGCTCCGCCTTTTTCCCGAGGGTGGGGGAGAACCGTATA
TAAGTGCAGTAGTCGCCGTGAACGTTCTTTTTCGCAACGGGTTTGCCGCCAGAACACAGGATCCTCGAGC
CACCATGGTGAGCAAGGGCGAGGAGCTGTTCACCGGGGTGGTGCCCATCCTGGTCGAGCTGGACGGCGAC
GTAAACGGCCACAAGTTCAGCGTGTCCGGCGAGGGCGAGGGCGATGCCACCTACGGCAAGCTGACCCTGA
AGTTCATCTGCACCACCGGCAAGCTGCCCGTGCCCTGGCCCACCCTCGTGACCACCTTCGGCTACGGCCT
GCAGTGCTTCGCCCGCTACCCCGACCACATGAAGCAGCACGACTTCTTCAAGTCCGCCATGCCCGAAGGC
TACGTCCAGGAGCGCACCATCTTCTTCAAGGACGACGGCAACTACAAGACCCGCGCCGAGGTGAAGTTCG
AGGGCGACACCCTGGTGAACCGCATCGAGCTGAAGGGCATCGACTTCAAGGAGGACGGCAACATCCTGGG
GCACAAGCTGGAGTACAACTACAACAGCCACAACGTCTATATCATGGCCGACAAGCAGAAGAACGGCATC
AAGGTGAACTTCAAGATCCGCCACAACATCGAGGACGGCAGCGTGCAGCTCGCCGACCACTACCAGCAGA
ACACCCCCATCGGCGACGGCCCCGTGCTGCTGCCCGACAACCACTACCTGAGCTACCAGTCCAAGCTGAG
CAAAGACCCCAACGAGAAGCGCGATCACATGGTCCTGCTGGAGTTCGTGACCGCCGCCGGGATCACTCTC
GGCATGGACGAGCTGTACAAGTAAGTTAACTTGTTTATTGCAGCTTATAATGGTTACAAATAAAGCAATA
GCATCACAAATTTCACAAATAAAGCATTTTTTTCACTGCATTCTAGTTGTGGTTTGTCCAAACTCATCAA
TGTATCTTATCATGTCTGGAATTGACTCAAATGATGTCAATTAGTCTATCAGAAGCTCATCTGGTCTCCC
TTCCGGGGGACAAGACATCCCTGTTTAATATTTAAACAGCAGTGTTCCCAAACTGGGTTCTTATATCCCT
TGCTCTGGTCAACCAGGTTGCAGGGTTTCCTGTCCTCACAGGAACGAAGTCCCTAAAGAAACAGTGGCAG
CCAGGTTTAGCCCCGGAATTGACTGGATTCCTTTTTTAGGGCCCATTGGTATGGCTTTTTCCCCGTATCC
CCCCAGGTGTCTGCAGGCTCAAAGAGCAGCGAGAAGCGTTCAGAGGAAAGCGATCCCGTGCCACCTTCCC
CGTGCCCGGGCTGTCCCCGCACGCTGCCGGCTCGGGGATGCGGGGGGAGCGCCGGACCGGAGCGGAGCCC
CGGGCGGCTCGCTGCTGCCCCCTAGCGGGGGAGGGACGTAATTACATCCCTGGGGGCTTTGGGGGGGGGC
TGTCCCTGATATCTATAACAAGAAAATATATATATAATAAGTTATCACGTAAGTAGAACATGAAATAACA
ATATAATTATCGTATGAGTTAAATCTTAAAAGTCACGTAAAAGATAATCATGCGTCATTTTGACTCACGC
GGTCGTTATAGTTCAAAATCAGTGACACTTACCGCATTGACAAGCACGCCTCACGGGAGCTCCAAGCGGC
GACTGAGATGTCCTAAATGCACAGCGACGGATTCGCGCTATTTAGAAAGAGAGAGCAATATTTCAAGAAT
GCATGCGTCAATTTTACGCAGACTATCTTTCTAGGGTTAATCTAGCTGCATCAGGATCATATCGTCGGGT
CTTTTTTCCGGCTCAGTCATCGCCCAAGCTGGCGCTATCTGGGCATCGGGGAGGAAGAAGCCCGTGCCTT
TTCCCGCGAGGTTGAAGCGGCATGGAAAGAGTTTGCCGAGGATGACTGCTGCTGCATTGACGTTGAGCGA
AAACGCACGTTTACCATGATGATTCGGGAAGGTGTGGCCATGCACGCCTTTAACGGTGAACTGTTCGTTC
AGGCCACCTGGGATACCAGTTCGTCGCGGCTTTTCCGGACACAGTTCCGGATGGTCAGCCCGAAGCGCAT
CAGCAACCCGAACAATACCGGCGACAGCCGGAACTGCCGTGCCGGTGTGCAGATTAATGACAGCGGTGCG
GCGCTGGGATATTACGTCAGCGAGGACGGGTATCCTGGCTGGATGCCGCAGAAATGGACATGGATACCCC
GTGAGTTACCCGGCGGGCGCGCTTGGCGTAATCATGGTCATAGCTGTTTCCTGTGTGAAATTGTTATCCG
CTCACAATTCCACACAACATACGAGCCGGAAGCATAAAGTGTAAAGCCTGGGGTGCCTAATGAGTGAGCT
AACTCACATTAATTGCGTTGCGCTCACTGCCCGCTTTCCAGTCGGGAAACCTGTCGTGCCAGCTGCATTA
ATGAATCGGCCAACGCGCGGGGAGAGGCGGTTTGCGTATTGGGCGCTCTTCCGCTTCCTCGCTCACTGAC
TCGCTGCGCTCGGTCGTTCGGCTGCGGCGAGCGGTATCAGCTCACTCAAAGGCGGTAATACGGTTATCCA
CAGAATCAGGGGATAACGCAGGAAAGAACATGTGAGCAAAAGGCCAGCAAAAGGCCAGGAACCGTAAAAA
GGCCGCGTTGCTGGCGTTTTTCCATAGGCTCCGCCCCCCTGACGAGCATCACAAAAATCGACGCTCAAGT
CAGAGGTGGCGAAACCCGACAGGACTATAAAGATACCAGGCGTTTCCCCCTGGAAGCTCCCTCGTGCGCT
CTCCTGTTCCGACCCTGCCGCTTACCGGATACCTGTCCGCCTTTCTCCCTTCGGGAAGCGTGGCGCTTTC
TCATAGCTCACGCTGTAGGTATCTCAGTTCGGTGTAGGTCGTTCGCTCCAAGCTGGGCTGTGTGCACGAA
CCCCCCGTTCAGCCCGACCGCTGCGCCTTATCCGGTAACTATCGTCTTGAGTCCAACCCGGTAAGACACG
ACTTATCGCCACTGGCAGCAGCCACTGGTAACAGGATTAGCAGAGCGAGGTATGTAGGCGGTGCTACAGA
GTTCTTGAAGTGGTGGCCTAACTACGGCTACACTAGAAGAACAGTATTTGGTATCTGCGCTCTGCTGAAG
CCAGTTACCTTCGGAAAAAGAGTTGGTAGCTCTTGATCCGGCAAACAAACCACCGCTGGTAGCGGTGGTT
TTTTTGTTTGCAAGCAGCAGATTACGCGCAGAAAAAAAGGATCTCAAGAAGATCCTTTGATCTTTTCTAC
GGGGTCTGACGCTCAGTGGAACGAAAACTCACGTTAAGGGATTTTGGTCATGAGATTATCAAAAAGGATC
TTCACCTAGATCCTTTTAAATTAAAAATGAAGTTTTAAATCAATCTAAAGTATATATGAGTAAACTTGGT
CTGACAGTTACCAATGCTTAATCAGTGAGGCACCTATCTCAGCGATCTGTCTATTTCGTTCATCCATAGT
TGCCTGACTCCCCGTCGTGTAGATAACTACGATACGGGAGGGCTTACCATCTGGCCCCAGTGCTGCAATG
ATACCGCGAGACCCACGCTCACCGGCTCCAGATTTATCAGCAATAAACCAGCCAGCCGGAAGGGCCGAGC
GCAGAAGTGGTCCTGCAACTTTATCCGCCTCCATCCAGTCTATTAATTGTTGCCGGGAAGCTAGAGTAAG
TAGTTCGCCAGTTAATAGTTTGCGCAACGTTGTTGCCATTGCTACAGGCATCGTGGTGTCACGCTCGTCG
TTTGGTATGGCTTCATTCAGCTCCGGTTCCCAACGATCAAGGCGAGTTACATGATCCCCCATGTTGTGCA
AAAAAGCGGTTAGCTCCTTCGGTCCTCCGATCGTTGTCAGAAGTAAGTTGGCCGCAGTGTTATCACTCAT
GGTTATGGCAGCACTGCATAATTCTCTTACTGTCATGCCATCCGTAAGATGCTTTTCTGTGACTGGTGAG
TACTCAACCAAGTCATTCTGAGAATAGTGTATGCGGCGACCGAGTTGCTCTTGCCCGGCGTCAATACGGG
ATAATACCGCGCCACATAGCAGAACTTTAAAAGTGCTCATCATTGGAAAACGTTCTTCGGGGCGAAAACT
CTCAAGGATCTTACCGCTGTTGAGATCCAGTTCGATGTAACCCACTCGTGCACCCAACTGATCTTCAGCA
TCTTTTACTTTCACCAGCGTTTCTGGGTGAGCAAAAACAGGAAGGCAAAATGCCGCAAAAAAGGGAATAA
GGGCGACACGGAAATGTTGAATACTCATACTCTTCCTTTTTCAATATTATTGAAGCATTTATCAGGGTTA
TTGTCTCATGAGCGGATACATATTTGAATGTATTTAGAAAAATAAACAAATAGGGGTTCCGCGCACATTT
CCCCGAAAAGTGCCACCTAAATTGTAAGCGTTAATATTTTGTTAAAATTCGCGTTAAATTTTTGTTAAAT
CAGCTCATTTTTTAACCAATAGGCCGAAATCGGCAAAATCCCTTATAAATCAAAAGAATAGACCGAGATA
GGGT
[37 nt withheld, positions 12045-12081]
AAAGAACGTGGACTCCAACGTCAAAGG
[49 nt withheld, positions 12109-12157]
T
[91 nt withheld, positions 12159-12249]
G
[124 nt withheld, positions 12251-12374]
CCCATTCGCCATTCAGGCTGCGCAACTGTTGGGAAGGGCGATCGGTGCGGGCCTCTTCGCTATTACGCCA
GCTGGCGAAAGGGGGATGTGCTGCAAGGCGATTAAGTTGGGTAACGCCAGGGTTTTCCCAGTCACGACGT
TGTAAAACGACGGCCAGTGAGCGCGCCTCGTTCATTCACGTTTTTGAACCCGTGGAGGACGGGCAGACTC
GCGGTGCAAATGTGTTTTACAGCGTGATGGAGCAGATGAAGATGCTCGACACGCTGCAGAACACGCAGCT
AGATTAACCCTAGAAAGATAATCATATTGTGACGTACGTTAAAGATAATCATGTGTAAAATTGACGCATG
TGTTTTATCGGTCTGTATATCGAGGTTTATTTATTAATTTGAATAGATATTAAGTTTTATTATATTTACA
CTTACATACTAATAATAAATTCAACAAACAATTTATTTATGTTTATTTATTTATTAAAAAAAACAAAAAC
TCAAAATTTCTTCTATAAAGTAACAAAACTTTTATGAGGGACAGCCCCCCCCCAAAGCCCCCAGGGATGT
AATTACGTCCCTCCCCCGCTAGGGGGCAGCAGCGAGCCGCCCGGGGCTCCGCTCCGGTCCGGCGCTCCCC
CCGCATCCCCGAGCCGGCAGCGTGCGGGGACAGCCCGGGCACGGGGAAGGTGGCACGGGATCGCTTTCCT
CTGAACGCTTCTCGCTGCTCTTTGAGCCTGCAGACACCTGGGGGGATACGGGGAAAAGGCCTCCACGGCC
GACATTGATTATTGACTAGTTATTAATAGTAATCAATTACGGGGTCATTAGTTCATAGCCCATATATGGA
GTTCCGCGTTACATAACTTACGGTAAATGGCCCGCCTGGCTGACCGCCCAACGACCCCCGCCCATTGACG
TCAATAATGACGTATGTTCCCATAGTAACGCCAATAGGGACTTTCCATTGACGTCAATGGGTGGAGTATT
TACGGTAAACTGCCCACTTGGCAGTACATCAAGTGTATCATATGCCAAGTACGCCCCCTATTGACGTCAA
TGACGGTAAATGGCCCGCCTGGCATTATGCCCAGTACATGACCTTATGGGACTTTCCTACTTGGCAGTAC
ATCTACGTATTAGTCATCGCTATTACCATGGTCGAGGTGAGCCCCACGTTCTGCTTCACTCTCCCCATCT
CCCCCCCCTCCCCACCCCCAATTTTGTATTTATTTATTTTTTAATTATTTTGTGCAGCGATGGGGGCGGG
GGGGGGGGGGGGGGCGCGCCCGCGGGGGGGGGGGGGGGGGGGGGGGGGGGGGGGGGGGGGGGGGGGGGGG
GGGGGGGGGGGG
